>Addgene plasmid #122826 | pAC10106_pX330-AAVS1 | depositor full sequence | sequence record 234328 | pAC10106_pX330-AAVS1 sequence 8509 bps
GAGGGCCTATTTCCCATGATTCCTTCATATTTGCATATACGATACAAGGCTGTTAGAGAGATAATTGGAA
TTAATTTGACTGTAAACACAAAGATATTAGTACAAAATACGTGACGTAGAAAGTAATAATTTCTTGGGTA
GTTTGCAGTTTTAAAATTATGTTTTAAAATGGACTATCATATGCTTACCGTAACTTGAAAGTATTTCGAT
TTCTTGGCTTTATATATCTTGTGGAAAGGACGAAACACCGACCCCACAGTGGGGCCACTAGTTTTAGAGC
TAGAAATAGCAAGTTAAAATAAGGCTAGTCCGTTATCAACTTGAAAAAGTGGCACCGAGTCGGTGCTTTT
TTGTTTTAGAGCTAGAAATAGCAAGTTAAAATAAGGCTAGTCCGTTTTTAGCGCGTGCGCCAATTCTGCA
GACAAATGGCTCTAGAGGTACCCGTTACATAACTTACGGTAAATGGCCCGCCTGGCTGACCGCCCAACGA
CCCCCGCCCATTGACGTCAATAGTAACGCCAATAGGGACTTTCCATTGACGTCAATGGGTGGAGTATTTA
CGGTAAACTGCCCACTTGGCAGTACATCAAGTGTATCATATGCCAAGTACGCCCCCTATTGACGTCAATG
ACGGTAAATGGCCCGCCTGGCATTGTGCCCAGTACATGACCTTATGGGACTTTCCTACTTGGCAGTACAT
CTACGTATTAGTCATCGCTATTACCATGGTCGAGGTGAGCCCCACGTTCTGCTTCACTCTCCCCATCTCC
CCCCCCTCCCCACCCCCAATTTTGTATTTATTTATTTTTTAATTATTTTGTGCAGCGATGGGGGCGGGGG
GGGGGGGGGGGCGCGCGCCAGGCGGGGCGGGGCGGGGCGAGGGGCGGGGCGGGGCGAGGCGGAGAGGTGC
GGCGGCAGCCAATCAGAGCGGCGCGCTCCGAAAGTTTCCTTTTATGGCGAGGCGGCGGCGGCGGCGGCCC
TATAAAAAGCGAAGCGCGCGGCGGGCGGGAGTCGCTGCGACGCTGCCTTCGCCCCGTGCCCCGCTCCGCC
GCCGCCTCGCGCCGCCCGCCCCGGCTCTGACTGACCGCGTTACTCCCACAGGTGAGCGGGCGGGACGGCC
CTTCTCCTCCGGGCTGTAATTAGCTGAGCAAGAGGTAAGGGTTTAAGGGATGGTTGGTTGGTGGGGTATT
AATGTTTAATTACCTGGAGCACCTGCCTGAAATCACTTTTTTTCAGGTTGGACCGGTGCCACCATGGACT
ATAAGGACCACGACGGAGACTACAAGGATCATGATATTGATTACAAAGACGATGACGATAAGATGGCCCC
AAAGAAGAAGCGGAAGGTCGGTATCCACGGAGTCCCAGCAGCCGACAAGAAGTACAGCATCGGCCTGGAC
ATCGGCACCAACTCTGTGGGCTGGGCCGTGATCACCGACGAGTACAAGGTGCCCAGCAAGAAATTCAAGG
TGCTGGGCAACACCGACCGGCACAGCATCAAGAAGAACCTGATCGGAGCCCTGCTGTTCGACAGCGGCGA
AACAGCCGAGGCCACCCGGCTGAAGAGAACCGCCAGAAGAAGATACACCAGACGGAAGAACCGGATCTGC
TATCTGCAAGAGATCTTCAGCAACGAGATGGCCAAGGTGGACGACAGCTTCTTCCACAGACTGGAAGAGT
CCTTCCTGGTGGAAGAGGATAAGAAGCACGAGCGGCACCCCATCTTCGGCAACATCGTGGACGAGGTGGC
CTACCACGAGAAGTACCCCACCATCTACCACCTGAGAAAGAAACTGGTGGACAGCACCGACAAGGCCGAC
CTGCGGCTGATCTATCTGGCCCTGGCCCACATGATCAAGTTCCGGGGCCACTTCCTGATCGAGGGCGACC
TGAACCCCGACAACAGCGACGTGGACAAGCTGTTCATCCAGCTGGTGCAGACCTACAACCAGCTGTTCGA
GGAAAACCCCATCAACGCCAGCGGCGTGGACGCCAAGGCCATCCTGTCTGCCAGACTGAGCAAGAGCAGA
CGGCTGGAAAATCTGATCGCCCAGCTGCCCGGCGAGAAGAAGAATGGCCTGTTCGGAAACCTGATTGCCC
TGAGCCTGGGCCTGACCCCCAACTTCAAGAGCAACTTCGACCTGGCCGAGGATGCCAAACTGCAGCTGAG
CAAGGACACCTACGACGACGACCTGGACAACCTGCTGGCCCAGATCGGCGACCAGTACGCCGACCTGTTT
CTGGCCGCCAAGAACCTGTCCGACGCCATCCTGCTGAGCGACATCCTGAGAGTGAACACCGAGATCACCA
AGGCCCCCCTGAGCGCCTCTATGATCAAGAGATACGACGAGCACCACCAGGACCTGACCCTGCTGAAAGC
TCTCGTGCGGCAGCAGCTGCCTGAGAAGTACAAAGAGATTTTCTTCGACCAGAGCAAGAACGGCTACGCC
GGCTACATTGACGGCGGAGCCAGCCAGGAAGAGTTCTACAAGTTCATCAAGCCCATCCTGGAAAAGATGG
ACGGCACCGAGGAACTGCTCGTGAAGCTGAACAGAGAGGACCTGCTGCGGAAGCAGCGGACCTTCGACAA
CGGCAGCATCCCCCACCAGATCCACCTGGGAGAGCTGCACGCCATTCTGCGGCGGCAGGAAGATTTTTAC
CCATTCCTGAAGGACAACCGGGAAAAGATCGAGAAGATCCTGACCTTCCGCATCCCCTACTACGTGGGCC
CTCTGGCCAGGGGAAACAGCAGATTCGCCTGGATGACCAGAAAGAGCGAGGAAACCATCACCCCCTGGAA
CTTCGAGGAAGTGGTGGACAAGGGCGCTTCCGCCCAGAGCTTCATCGAGCGGATGACCAACTTCGATAAG
AACCTGCCCAACGAGAAGGTGCTGCCCAAGCACAGCCTGCTGTACGAGTACTTCACCGTGTATAACGAGC
TGACCAAAGTGAAATACGTGACCGAGGGAATGAGAAAGCCCGCCTTCCTGAGCGGCGAGCAGAAAAAGGC
CATCGTGGACCTGCTGTTCAAGACCAACCGGAAAGTGACCGTGAAGCAGCTGAAAGAGGACTACTTCAAG
AAAATCGAGTGCTTCGACTCCGTGGAAATCTCCGGCGTGGAAGATCGGTTCAACGCCTCCCTGGGCACAT
ACCACGATCTGCTGAAAATTATCAAGGACAAGGACTTCCTGGACAATGAGGAAAACGAGGACATTCTGGA
AGATATCGTGCTGACCCTGACACTGTTTGAGGACAGAGAGATGATCGAGGAACGGCTGAAAACCTATGCC
CACCTGTTCGACGACAAAGTGATGAAGCAGCTGAAGCGGCGGAGATACACCGGCTGGGGCAGGCTGAGCC
GGAAGCTGATCAACGGCATCCGGGACAAGCAGTCCGGCAAGACAATCCTGGATTTCCTGAAGTCCGACGG
CTTCGCCAACAGAAACTTCATGCAGCTGATCCACGACGACAGCCTGACCTTTAAAGAGGACATCCAGAAA
GCCCAGGTGTCCGGCCAGGGCGATAGCCTGCACGAGCACATTGCCAATCTGGCCGGCAGCCCCGCCATTA
AGAAGGGCATCCTGCAGACAGTGAAGGTGGTGGACGAGCTCGTGAAAGTGATGGGCCGGCACAAGCCCGA
GAACATCGTGATCGAAATGGCCAGAGAGAACCAGACCACCCAGAAGGGACAGAAGAACAGCCGCGAGAGA
ATGAAGCGGATCGAAGAGGGCATCAAAGAGCTGGGCAGCCAGATCCTGAAAGAACACCCCGTGGAAAACA
CCCAGCTGCAGAACGAGAAGCTGTACCTGTACTACCTGCAGAATGGGCGGGATATGTACGTGGACCAGGA
ACTGGACATCAACCGGCTGTCCGACTACGATGTGGACCATATCGTGCCTCAGAGCTTTCTGAAGGACGAC
TCCATCGACAACAAGGTGCTGACCAGAAGCGACAAGAACCGGGGCAAGAGCGACAACGTGCCCTCCGAAG
AGGTCGTGAAGAAGATGAAGAACTACTGGCGGCAGCTGCTGAACGCCAAGCTGATTACCCAGAGAAAGTT
CGACAATCTGACCAAGGCCGAGAGAGGCGGCCTGAGCGAACTGGATAAGGCCGGCTTCATCAAGAGACAG
CTGGTGGAAACCCGGCAGATCACAAAGCACGTGGCACAGATCCTGGACTCCCGGATGAACACTAAGTACG
ACGAGAATGACAAGCTGATCCGGGAAGTGAAAGTGATCACCCTGAAGTCCAAGCTGGTGTCCGATTTCCG
GAAGGATTTCCAGTTTTACAAAGTGCGCGAGATCAACAACTACCACCACGCCCACGACGCCTACCTGAAC
GCCGTCGTGGGAACCGCCCTGATCAAAAAGTACCCTAAGCTGGAAAGCGAGTTCGTGTACGGCGACTACA
AGGTGTACGACGTGCGGAAGATGATCGCCAAGAGCGAGCAGGAAATCGGCAAGGCTACCGCCAAGTACTT
CTTCTACAGCAACATCATGAACTTTTTCAAGACCGAGATTACCCTGGCCAACGGCGAGATCCGGAAGCGG
CCTCTGATCGAGACAAACGGCGAAACCGGGGAGATCGTGTGGGATAAGGGCCGGGATTTTGCCACCGTGC
GGAAAGTGCTGAGCATGCCCCAAGTGAATATCGTGAAAAAGACCGAGGTGCAGACAGGCGGCTTCAGCAA
AGAGTCTATCCTGCCCAAGAGGAACAGCGATAAGCTGATCGCCAGAAAGAAGGACTGGGACCCTAAGAAG
TACGGCGGCTTCGACAGCCCCACCGTGGCCTATTCTGTGCTGGTGGTGGCCAAAGTGGAAAAGGGCAAGT
CCAAGAAACTGAAGAGTGTGAAAGAGCTGCTGGGGATCACCATCATGGAAAGAAGCAGCTTCGAGAAGAA
TCCCATCGACTTTCTGGAAGCCAAGGGCTACAAAGAAGTGAAAAAGGACCTGATCATCAAGCTGCCTAAG
TACTCCCTGTTCGAGCTGGAAAACGGCCGGAAGAGAATGCTGGCCTCTGCCGGCGAACTGCAGAAGGGAA
ACGAACTGGCCCTGCCCTCCAAATATGTGAACTTCCTGTACCTGGCCAGCCACTATGAGAAGCTGAAGGG
CTCCCCCGAGGATAATGAGCAGAAACAGCTGTTTGTGGAACAGCACAAGCACTACCTGGACGAGATCATC
GAGCAGATCAGCGAGTTCTCCAAGAGAGTGATCCTGGCCGACGCTAATCTGGACAAAGTGCTGTCCGCCT
ACAACAAGCACCGGGATAAGCCCATCAGAGAGCAGGCCGAGAATATCATCCACCTGTTTACCCTGACCAA
TCTGGGAGCCCCTGCCGCCTTCAAGTACTTTGACACCACCATCGACCGGAAGAGGTACACCAGCACCAAA
GAGGTGCTGGACGCCACCCTGATCCACCAGAGCATCACCGGCCTGTACGAGACACGGATCGACCTGTCTC
AGCTGGGAGGCGACAAAAGGCCGGCGGCCACGAAAAAGGCCGGCCAGGCAAAAAAGAAAAAGTAAGAATT
CCTAGAGCTCGCTGATCAGCCTCGACTGTGCCTTCTAGTTGCCAGCCATCTGTTGTTTGCCCCTCCCCCG
TGCCTTCCTTGACCCTGGAAGGTGCCACTCCCACTGTCCTTTCCTAATAAAATGAGGAAATTGCATCGCA
TTGTCTGAGTAGGTGTCATTCTATTCTGGGGGGTGGGGTGGGGCAGGACAGCAAGGGGGAGGATTGGGAA
GAGAATAGCAGGCATGCTGGGGAGCGGCCGCAGGAACCCCTAGTGATGGAGTTGGCCACTCCCTCTCTGC
GCGCTCGCTCGCTCACTGAGGCCGGGCGACCAAAGGTCGCCCGACGCCCGGGCTTTGCCCGGGCGGCCTC
AGTGAGCGAGCGAGCGCGCAGCTGCCTGCAGGGGCGCCTGATGCGGTATTTTCTCCTTACGCATCTGTGC
GGTATTTCACACCGCATA
[142 nt withheld, positions 5969-6110]
C
[141 nt withheld, positions 6112-6252]
CCTTTGACGTTGGAGTCCACGTTCTTT
[37 nt withheld, positions 6280-6316]
ACCCTATCTCGGGCTATTCTTTTGATTTATAAGGGATTTTGCCGATTTCGGCCTATTGGTTAAAAAATGA
GCTGATTTAACAAAAATTTAACGCGAATTTTAACAAAATATTAACGTTTACAATTTTATGGTGCACTCTC
AGTACAATCTGCTCTGATGCCGCATAGTTAAGCCAGCCCCGACACCCGCCAACACCCGCTGACGCGCCCT
GACGGGCTTGTCTGCTCCCGGCATCCGCTTACAGACAAGCTGTGACCGTCTCCGGGAGCTGCATGTGTCA
GAGGTTTTCACCGTCATCACCGAAACGCGCGAGACGAAAGGGCCTCGTGATACGCCTATTTTTATAGGTT
AATGTCATGATAATAATGGTTTCTTAGACGTCAGGTGGCACTTTTCGGGGAAATGTGCGCGGAACCCCTA
TTTGTTTATTTTTCTAAATACATTCAAATATGTATCCGCTCATGAGACAATAACCCTGATAAATGCTTCA
ATAATATTGAAAAAGGAAGAGTATGAGTATTCAACATTTCCGTGTCGCCCTTATTCCCTTTTTTGCGGCA
TTTTGCCTTCCTGTTTTTGCTCACCCAGAAACGCTGGTGAAAGTAAAAGATGCTGAAGATCAGTTGGGTG
CACGAGTGGGTTACATCGAACTGGATCTCAACAGCGGTAAGATCCTTGAGAGTTTTCGCCCCGAAGAACG
TTTTCCAATGATGAGCACTTTTAAAGTTCTGCTATGTGGCGCGGTATTATCCCGTATTGACGCCGGGCAA
GAGCAACTCGGTCGCCGCATACACTATTCTCAGAATGACTTGGTTGAGTACTCACCAGTCACAGAAAAGC
ATCTTACGGATGGCATGACAGTAAGAGAATTATGCAGTGCTGCCATAACCATGAGTGATAACACTGCGGC
CAACTTACTTCTGACAACGATCGGAGGACCGAAGGAGCTAACCGCTTTTTTGCACAACATGGGGGATCAT
GTAACTCGCCTTGATCGTTGGGAACCGGAGCTGAATGAAGCCATACCAAACGACGAGCGTGACACCACGA
TGCCTGTAGCAATGGCAACAACGTTGCGCAAACTATTAACTGGCGAACTACTTACTCTAGCTTCCCGGCA
ACAATTAATAGACTGGATGGAGGCGGATAAAGTTGCAGGACCACTTCTGCGCTCGGCCCTTCCGGCTGGC
TGGTTTATTGCTGATAAATCTGGAGCCGGTGAGCGTGGAAGCCGCGGTATCATTGCAGCACTGGGGCCAG
ATGGTAAGCCCTCCCGTATCGTAGTTATCTACACGACGGGGAGTCAGGCAACTATGGATGAACGAAATAG
ACAGATCGCTGAGATAGGTGCCTCACTGATTAAGCATTGGTAACTGTCAGACCAAGTTTACTCATATATA
CTTTAGATTGATTTAAAACTTCATTTTTAATTTAAAAGGATCTAGGTGAAGATCCTTTTTGATAATCTCA
TGACCAAAATCCCTTAACGTGAGTTTTCGTTCCACTGAGCGTCAGACCCCGTAGAAAAGATCAAAGGATC
TTCTTGAGATCCTTTTTTTCTGCGCGTAATCTGCTGCTTGCAAACAAAAAAACCACCGCTACCAGCGGTG
GTTTGTTTGCCGGATCAAGAGCTACCAACTCTTTTTCCGAAGGTAACTGGCTTCAGCAGAGCGCAGATAC
CAAATACTGTCCTTCTAGTGTAGCCGTAGTTAGGCCACCACTTCAAGAACTCTGTAGCACCGCCTACATA
CCTCGCTCTGCTAATCCTGTTACCAGTGGCTGCTGCCAGTGGCGATAAGTCGTGTCTTACCGGGTTGGAC
TCAAGACGATAGTTACCGGATAAGGCGCAGCGGTCGGGCTGAACGGGGGGTTCGTGCACACAGCCCAGCT
TGGAGCGAACGACCTACACCGAACTGAGATACCTACAGCGTGAGCTATGAGAAAGCGCCACGCTTCCCGA
AGGGAGAAAGGCGGACAGGTATCCGGTAAGCGGCAGGGTCGGAACAGGAGAGCGCACGAGGGAGCTTCCA
GGGGGAAACGCCTGGTATCTTTATAGTCCTGTCGGGTTTCGCCACCTCTGACTTGAGCGTCGATTTTTGT
GATGCTCGTCAGGGGGGCGGAGCCTATGGAAAAACGCCAGCAACGCGGCCTTTTTACGGTTCCTGGCCTT
TTGCTGGCCTTTTGCTCACATGT
Features (pLannotate 1.2.2; 18 found; start..end, strand, type, name):
      1..241     +  promoter       U6 promoter: RNA polymerase III promoter for human U6 snRNA
    271..346     +  misc_RNA       gRNA scaffold: guide RNA scaffold for the Streptococcus pyogenes CRISPR/Cas9 system
    353..396     +  misc_RNA       gRNA scaffold (fragment): guide RNA scaffold for the Streptococcus pyogenes CRISPR/Cas9 system
    443..728     +  enhancer       CMV enhancer: human cytomegalovirus immediate early enhancer; contains an 18-bp deletion relative to the standard CMV enhancer
    730..1007    +  promoter       chicken β-actin promoter: No description available
   1008..1236    +  intron         hybrid intron: hybrid between chicken β-actin (CBA) and minute virus of mice (MMV) introns (Gray et al., 2011)
   1374..2975    +  CDS            Cas9(N): N-terminal portion of Streptococcus pyogenes Cas9 (Zetsche et al., 2015)
   2976..5474    +  CDS            Cas9(C): C-terminal portion of Streptococcus pyogenes Cas9 (Zetsche et al., 2015)
   5475..5522    +  CDS            nucleoplasmin NLS: bipartite nuclear localization signal from nucleoplasmin
   5556..5667    +  polyA_signal   bGH poly(A) signal: bovine growth hormone polyadenylation signal
   5772..5912    +  repeat_region  AAV2 ITR: inverted terminal repeat of adeno-associated virus serotype 2 inverted
   5917..5968    -  misc_feature   bom (fragment): basis of mobility region from pBR322
   5987..6367    +  rep_origin     M13 ori (sequence partly withheld): M13 bacteriophage origin of replication; arrow indicates direction of (+) strand synthesis
   6443..6492    -  misc_feature   bom (fragment): basis of mobility region from pBR322
   6594..6629    -  CDS            rop (fragment): Rop protein, which maintains plasmids at low copy number; rop
   6724..6828    +  promoter       AmpR promoter: bla
   6829..7689    +  CDS            AmpR: β-lactamase; bla; confers resistance to ampicillin, carbenicillin, and related antibiotics
   7860..8448    +  rep_origin     ori: high-copy-number ColE1/pMB1/pBR322/pUC origin of replication
