[The description below was written by a language model from this plasmid's Addgene catalogue record and pLannotate feature annotations shown in this document.]
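Description:
pAC10106_pX330-AAVS1 is an all-in-one mammalian CRISPR/Cas9 expression plasmid of about 8.5 kb, built on the pX330 backbone. It carries a synthetic guide sequence (sgAAVS1) directed at the AAVS1 safe harbor locus. The guide was inserted between the two BbsI sites of pX330, and both sites were destroyed by the cloning. It sits in the short gap between the human U6 RNA polymerase III promoter and the Streptococcus pyogenes gRNA scaffold, so U6 transcribes a complete single guide RNA. The annotation also reports a second, partial scaffold fragment just downstream of the first.

The second expression unit drives the nuclease. A CMV enhancer, the chicken β-actin promoter and a hybrid CBA/MVM intron form a strong constitutive Pol II promoter. This is followed by the S. pyogenes Cas9 coding sequence, which the annotation tool splits into contiguous N- and C-terminal portions that together make up one continuous reading frame. A C-terminal bipartite nucleoplasmin nuclear localization signal is fused to Cas9, and the unit ends with a bovine growth hormone polyadenylation signal. The roughly 140 nt between the intron and the annotated Cas9 start are not annotated.

Only one AAV2 inverted terminal repeat is annotated, downstream of the poly(A) signal, so the feature table does not show a packageable AAV genome. For propagation in E. coli the plasmid has a high-copy ColE1/pUC-type origin and β-lactamase for ampicillin selection. It also has an M13/f1-type phage origin and small bom and rop fragments. No mammalian selection marker or reporter is annotated.

Transfected into human cells, the plasmid would cut at AAVS1. This supports targeted knock-in of separately supplied donor cassettes, consistent with the depositor's associated work on split selectable markers.
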