Addgene plasmid #122826: pAC10106_pX330-AAVS1
Purpose: Plasmid 106:pX330 (CRISPR/Cas9) containing sgRNA targeting AAVS1 safe harbor
Depositing lab: Albert Cheng. Publication: Split Selectable Markers. Jillette N, Du M, Cheng AW. bioRxiv 452979 10.1101/452979.
Backbone
  Vector backbone: pX330 (Addgene# 42230)
  Vector type: Mammalian Expression, CRISPR
Growth in bacteria
  Bacterial resistance: Ampicillin, 100 μg/mL
  Growth temperature: 37°C
  Growth strain: DH5alpha
  Copy number: Unknown
Gene/Insert
  Gene/Insert name: sgAAVS1
  Species: Synthetic
  Cloning method: Restriction Enzyme; 5′ cloning site BbsI (destroyed during cloning); 3′ cloning site BbsI (destroyed during cloning)
  Sequencing primers: 5′ U6-F
Terms and licenses: Academic/Nonprofit Terms; Industry Terms: Not Available to Industry
Depositor comments: Please visit https://www.biorxiv.org/content/10.1101/452979v2 for BioRxiv preprint.
How to cite: pAC10106_pX330-AAVS1 was a gift from Albert Cheng (Addgene plasmid # 122826)
